>Addgene plasmid #87823 | pcDNA3.1 Makona EBOV B13 | addgene full sequence | sequence record 190698 | Addgene NGS Result
CCCCCTAGAGCCCCAGCTGGTTCTTTCCGCCTCAGAAGCCATAGAGCCCACCGCATCCCCAGCATGCCTG
CTATTGTCTTCCCAATCCTCCCCCTTGCTGTCCTGCCCCACCCCACCCCCCAGAATAGAATGACACCTAC
TCAGACAATGCGATGCAATTTCCTCATTTTATTAGGAAAGGACAGTGGGAGTGGCACCTTCCAGGGTCAA
GGAAGGCACGGGGGAGGGGCAAACAACAGATGGCTGGCAACTAGAAGGCACAGTCGAGGCTGATCAGCGG
GTTTAAACGGGCCCTCTAGACTCGAGTCAGAACACGAACTTGCAGATGCAGAACAGGGCGATCACGGCAA
TGATCACGCCGGTCACTCCAATGCCGGCAGGAATCCACTGCCGCCAGCCTGTCCACCAGTTGTCATTGTC
GCCCTGGTCGGGCAGGGTCTTGTCCACAAAGTCGTGGATGATCTGGTCGATCTTGTCGGTGATATTCTTG
GTCCAGTCGTGGGGCTCGATGCAGCAGTCAGGGCCCAGAATGTGACAGGTGCCGCCCCAGCGCTGCAGCA
GGAAGTCGATAGCCTTTCTGTTCAGGATGGAGAAGGTCCTCAGCTCGGTGGTGGCTCTCAGGAACAGCTG
CAGGGCCTGTGTGGTTTCGTTGGCCAGCTGCCTCAGTCCGCAGATCAGGCCGTCCTGGTTGTGCATCAGT
CCCTCGGTGTAGATGCCCTCGGCGGCAGGGCCAAAGTAAGGGATCCAGGCCAGTCCGATAGCAGCGCCCT
CATCCTGGGTGGTCCAGTAGTGCAGGTTGGGGTTGCACTTGGGCTGGGCGTTCACGATCACTTCCCGTCT
GGTTCTTCTCCCCCCGGTAATCAGGCCGGCCACGCCGGCGATTGTGTTGGTGATCAGGCCCAGCTTGCCA
GAGCTGGCGCTTTCCTCGCCGGTATCCTGGTGATGGGTGTTGTTGTTGCCGGCTGTCTCAGAGTAGTTCT
GGGGGCTTGTGGTGGTGGCCAGATCCAGGCTGTCGGCGCTCTTGCTGGTGTTGGTGTTCTCGGCCTTCAG
AGGTCCGGCAGCAGTTGTGGCTGGAGGGGTATCGCTGGCGGTGCTATCGTTGTCGGCCCTTCTGTGGTGC
TGGCCCACTTGTGTGGCCTCGCTGATGTCCAGCTTGTACACGGGGGTGTTGTGGGTGGAGTTATCAGGGC
CGGTCTTGGTGGTGGGGGGCTGAGGGCTGGTGGAGATTGTGGCCAGGGTGGTCAGGTGGGACACAGCGGC
CTTTCTTCCCTGGCTGTGCACCTGCACCATGGCGCTGCTGTTCTCGCTGGCCATGATCTTGTGGTCCTCA
TTGGTGGTGTTTGTCTCGGGGTCGCTGCTGGTTCTGGCGGGGCTCTGTCCGCTGATGTTCTTGGGGCCGT
TGGACACGGCGGTGAAGCTCAGTTCCTCGCTTCTGATCTTCCGGGTCAGGTTCTTCTTTGTCTCCCAGAA
GGCCCACTCTCCGATTGTGGTATCGATCTCGGGGTTCACTTTCCAGATCAGCTTGCCGGTGGTGTTGCTC
CGCTTGCCGCTGGCGTAGATTGTCTCGTTCAGCTGCAGCAGAAACTGGGGGGTGAACCGGCTTTCCAGCT
GCACGTAGGTCAGGTTGTCCACCTCGAACAGGTACTCTGCCTCGTTGGTGCCGAAGCCGGTGGCCTGGTA
TCTGATGGTGGTGCTGTAGTAGCCGCTGCTGGGATCCTCTGTGGCATTCACAGGCTCGCGCAGGGGGTGG
CTGCTGAAGAAGTCCTTCTTGGCCTGAGGCAGGATCAGAAAGGCCACCACGCCCTCGGCAAAGGTGGTGC
CTCTGTAGATCACGGTGGAGGCCAGCCGGTCGTACAGGAAAAAGGCGCCCTCTTTGTGAAAGGCGAAATC
GCCAGCGCAGGGGCCTGTGCCGGACACCTTGTGCACGTATCTGCACCGGGGGAAGCCTCTGATGCCATCA
GGGGCAGCAGGCAGGCACTCGCTGCCGTCGGGCTTCTTGATTTCCAGGTTGTAGCAGTTCTCGGCCCACT
CGCCGGCCTCATAATTCACGACCTTGGGGGGCACGCCGGATCTGAAGCCCCATCTCTTGGTCACGCTGGG
CACATCGGTGGCCACGCCATTGCCTTCCAGGTTCAGGCCCACGCTTCTCAGCTGGTTGGTGCTGCTCAGC
TTGTCCCGGCACACGAGCTTGTCCACGTCGGACACCTGCAGGGTGCTGTTGTGGATCACGCCCAGGGGGA
TGCTGAAGGTCCGCTGGAACAGGATGATGACCCACAGGAAGAAGCTGGTCCGCTTGAACCGGTCCCGGGG
CAGCTGCAGGATGCCTGTCACGCCCATGGTGGCGGATCCGAGCTCGGTACCAAGCTTAAGTTTAAACGCT
AGCCAGCTTGGGTCTCCCTATAGTGAGTCGTATTAATTTCGATAAGCCAGTAAGCAGTGGGTTCTCTAGT
TAGCCAGAGAGCTCTGCTTATATAGACCTCCCACCGTACACGCCTACCGCCCATTTGCGTCAATGGGGCG
GAGTTGTTACGACATTTTGGAAAGTCCCGTTGATTTTGGTGCCAAAACAAACTCCCATTGACGTCAATGG
GGTGGAGACTTGGAAATCCCCGTGAGTCAAACCGCTATCCACGCCCATTGATGTACTGCCAAAACCGCAT
CACCATGGTAATAGCGATGACTAATACGTAGATGTACTGCCAAGTAGGAAAGTCCCATAAGGTCATGTAC
TGGGCATAATGCCAGGCGGGCCATTTACCGTCATTGACGTCAATAGGGGGCGTACTTGGCATATGATACA
CTTGATGTACTGCCAAGTGGGCAGTTTACCGTAAATACTCCACCCATTGACGTCAATGGAAAGTCCCTAT
TGGCGTTACTATGGGAACATACGTCATTATTGACGTCAATGGGCGGGGGTCGTTGGGCGGTCAGCCAGGC
GGGCCATTTACCGTAAGTTATGTAACGCGGAACTCCATATATGGGCTATGAACTAATGACCCCGTAATTG
ATTACTATTAATAACTAGTCAATAATCAATGTCAACGCGTATATCTGGCCCGTACATCGCGAAGCAGCGC
AAAACGCCTAACCCTAAGCAGATTCTTCATGCAATTGTCGGTCAAGCCTTGCCTTGTTGTAGCTTAAATT
TTGCTCGCGCACTACTCAGCGACCTCCAACACACAAGCAGGGAGCAGATACTGGCTTAACTATGCGGCAT
CAGAGCAGATTGTACTGAGAGTGCACCATAGGGGATCGGGAGATCTCCCGATCCGTCGACGTCAGGTGGC
ACTTTTCGGGGAAATGTGCGCGGAACCCCTATTTGTTTATTTTTCTAAATACATTCAAATATGTATCCGC
TCATGAGACAATAACCCTGATAAATGCTTCAATAATATTGAAAAAGGAAGAGTATGAGTATTCAACATTT
CCGTGTCGCCCTTATTCCCTTTTTTGCGGCATTTTGCCTTCCTGTTTTTGCTCACCCAGAAACGCTGGTG
AAAGTAAAAGATGCTGAAGATCAGTTGGGTGCACGAGTGGGTTACATCGAACTGGATCTCAACAGCGGTA
AGATCCTTGAGAGTTTTCGCCCCGAAGAACGTTTTCCAATGATGAGCACTTTTAAAGTTCTGCTATGTGG
CGCGGTATTATCCCGTATTGACGCCGGGCAAGAGCAACTCGGTCGCCGCATACACTATTCTCAGAATGAC
TTGGTTGAGTACTCACCAGTCACAGAAAAGCATCTTACGGATGGCATGACAGTAAGAGAATTATGCAGTG
CTGCCATAACCATGAGTGATAACACTGCGGCCAACTTACTTCTGACAACGATCGGAGGACCGAAGGAGCT
AACCGCTTTTTTGCACAACATGGGGGATCATGTAACTCGCCTTGATCGTTGGGAACCGGAGCTGAATGAA
GCCATACCAAACGACGAGCGTGACACCACGATGCCTGTAGCAATGGCAACAACGTTGCGCAAACTATTAA
CTGGCGAACTACTTACTCTAGCTTCCCGGCAACAATTAATAGACTGGATGGAGGCGGATAAAGTTGCAGG
ACCACTTCTGCGCTCGGCCCTTCCGGCTGGCTGGTTTATTGCTGATAAATCTGGAGCCGGTGAGCGTGGG
TCTCGCGGTATCATTGCAGCACTGGGGCCAGATGGTAAGCCCTCCCGTATCGTAGTTATCTACACGACGG
GGAGTCAGGCAACTATGGATGAACGAAATAGACAGATCGCTGAGATAGGTGCCTCACTGATTAAGCATTG
GTAACTGTCAGACCAAGTTTACTCATATATACTTTAGATTGATTTAAAACTTCATTTTTAATTTAAAAGG
ATCTAGGTGAAGATCCTTTTTGATAATCTCATGACCAAAATCCCTTAACGTGAGTTTTCGTTCCACTGAG
CGTCAGACCCCGTAGAAAAGATCAAAGGATCTTCTTGAGATCCTTTTTTTCTGCGCGTAATCTGCTGCTT
GCAAACAAAAAAACCACCGCTACCAGCGGTGGTTTGTTTGCCGGATCAAGAGCTACCAACTCTTTTTCCG
AAGGTAACTGGCTTCAGCAGAGCGCAGATACCAAATACTGTTCTTCTAGTGTAGCCGTAGTTAGGCCACC
ACTTCAAGAACTCTGTAGCACCGCCTACATACCTCGCTCTGCTAATCCTGTTACCAGTGGCTGCTGCCAG
TGGCGATAAGTCGTGTCTTACCGGGTTGGACTCAAGACGATAGTTACCGGATAAGGCGCAGCGGTCGGGC
TGAACGGGGGGTTCGTGCACACAGCCCAGCTTGGAGCGAACGACCTACACCGAACTGAGATACCTACAGC
GTGAGCTATGAGAAAGCGCCACGCTTCCCGAAGGGAGAAAGGCGGACAGGTATCCGGTAAGCGGCAGGGT
CGGAACAGGAGAGCGCACGAGGGAGCTTCCAGGGGGAAACGCCTGGTATCTTTATAGTCCTGTCGGGTTT
CGCCACCTCTGACTTGAGCGTCGATTTTTGTGATGCTCGTCAGGGGGGCGGAGCCTATGGAAAAACGCCA
GCAACGCGGCCTTTTTACGGTTCCTGGCCTTTTGCTGGCCTTTTGCTCACATGTTCTTTCCTGCGTTATC
CCCTGATTCTGTGGATAACCGTATTACCGCCTTTGAGTGAGCTGATACCGCTCGCCGCAGCCGAACGACC
GAGCGCAGCGAGTCAGTGAGCGAGGAAGCGGAAGAGCGCCCAATACGCAAACCGCCTCTCCCCGCGCGTT
GGCCGATTCATTAATGCAGCTGGCACGACAGGTTTCCCGACTGGAAAGCGGGCAGTGAGCGCAACGCAAT
TAATGTGAGTTAGCTCACTCATTAGGCACCCCAGGCTTTACACTTTATGCTTCCGGCTCGTATGTTGTGT
GGAATTGTGAGCGGATAACAATTTCACACAGGAAACAGCTATGACCATGATTACGCCAAGCTCTAGCTAG
AGGTCGACGGTATACAGACATGATAAGATACATTGATGAGTTTGGACAAACCACAACTAGAATGCAGTGA
AAAAAATGCTTTATTTGTGAAATTTGTGATGCTATTGCTTTATTTGTAACCATTATAAGCTGCAATAAAC
AAGTTGGGGTGGGCGAAGAACTCCAGCATGAGATCCCCGCGCTGGAGGATCATCCAGCCGGCGTCCCGGA
AAACGATTCCGAAGCCCAACCTTTCATAGAAGGCGGCGGTGGAATCGAAATCTCGTGATGGCAGGTTGGG
CGTCGCTTGGTCGGTCATTTCGAACCCCAGAGTCCCGCTCAGAAGAACTCGTCAAGAAGGCGATAGAAGG
CGATGCGCTGCGAATCGGGAGCGGCGATACCGTAAAGCACGAGGAAGCGGTCAGCCCATTCGCCGCCAAG
CTCTTCAGCAATATCACGGGTAGCCAACGCTATGTCCTGATAGCGGTCCGCCACACCCAGCCGGCCACAG
TCGATGAATCCAGAAAAGCGGCCATTTTCCACCATGATATTCGGCAAGCAGGCATCGCCATGGGTCACGA
CGAGATCCTCGCCGTCGGGCATGCGCGCCTTGAGCCTGGCGAACAGTTCGGCTGGCGCGAGCCCCTGATG
CTCTTCGTCCAGATCATCCTGATCGACAAGACCGGCTTCCATCCGAGTACGTGCTCGCTCGATGCGATGT
TTCGCTTGGTGGTCGAATGGGCAGGTAGCCGGATCAAGCGTATGCAGCCGCCGCATTGCATCAGCCATGA
TGGATACTTTCTCGGCAGGAGCAAGGTGAGATGACAGGAGATCCTGCCCCGGCACTTCGCCCAATAGCAG
CCAGTCCCTTCCCGCTTCAGTGACAACGTCGAGCACAGCTGCGCAAGGAACGCCCGTCGTGGCCAGCCAC
GATAGCCGCGCTGCCTCGTCCTGCAGTTCATTCAGGGCACCGGACAGGTCGGTCTTGACAAAAAGAACCG
GGCGCCCCTGCGCTGACAGCCGGAACACGGCGGCATCAGAGCAGCCGATTGTCTGTTGTGCCCAGTCATA
GCCGAATAGCCTCTCCACCCAAGCGGCCGGAGAACCTGCGTGCAATCCATCTTGTTCAATCATGCGAAAC
GATCCTCATCCTGTCTCTTGATCAGATCCGAAAATGGATATACAAGCTCCCGGGAGCTTTTTGCAAAAGC
CTAGGCCTCCAAAAAAGCCTCCTCACTACTTCTGGAATAGCTCAGAGGCAGAGGCGGCCTCGGCCTCTGC
ATAAATAAAAAAAATTAGTCAGCCATGGGGCGGAGAATGGGCGGAACTGGGCGGAGTTAGGGGCGGGATG
GGCGGAGTTAGGGGCGGGACTATGGTTGCTGACTAATTGAGATGCATGCTTTGCATACTTCTGCCTGCTG
GGGAGCCTGGGGACTTTCCACACCTGGTTGCTGACTAATTGAGATGCATGCTTTGCATACTTCTGCCTGC
TGGGGAGCCTGGGGACTTTCCACACCCTAACTGACACACATTCCACAGAATTAATTCGCGTTAAATTTTT
GTTAAATCAGCTCATTTTTTAACCAATAGGCCGAAATCGGCAAAATCCCTTATAAATCAAAAGAATAGAC
CGAGATAGGGT
[37 nt withheld, positions 7082-7118]
AAAGAACGTGGACTCCAACGTCAAAGG
[49 nt withheld, positions 7146-7194]
T
[91 nt withheld, positions 7196-7286]
G
[124 nt withheld, positions 7288-7411]
GGGGATA
Features (pLannotate 1.2.2; 20 found; start..end, strand, type, name):
     14..35      -  promoter       SV40 promoter (fragment): SV40 enhancer and early promoter
     39..263     -  polyA_signal   bGH poly(A) signal: bovine growth hormone polyadenylation signal
    310..2337    -  CDS            GP: VGP_EBOZ5 - Experimental evidence at protein level: Swiss-Prot protein existence level 1. [GP2]: Acts as a class I viral fusion protein. Under the current model, the protein has at least 3 conformational states: pre- fusion native state, pre-hairpin intermediate state, and post-fusion hairpin state. During viral and target cell membrane fusion, the coiled coil regions (heptad repeats) assume a trimer-of-hairpins structure, positioning the fusion peptide in close proximity to the C-terminal region of the ectodomain. The formation of this structure appears to drive apposition and subsequent fusi
   2397..2415    -  promoter       T7 promoter: promoter for bacteriophage T7 RNA polymerase
   2431..2464    -  LTR            5' LTR (truncated) (fragment): truncated 5' long terminal repeat (LTR) from HIV-1
   2460..2663    -  promoter       CMV promoter: human cytomegalovirus (CMV) immediate early promoter
   2664..3043    -  enhancer       CMV enhancer: human cytomegalovirus immediate early enhancer
   3198..3250    +  misc_feature   bom (fragment): basis of mobility region from pBR322
   3309..3413    +  promoter       AmpR promoter: bla
   3414..4274    +  CDS            AmpR: β-lactamase; bla; confers resistance to ampicillin, carbenicillin, and related antibiotics
   4445..5033    +  rep_origin     ori: high-copy-number ColE1/pMB1/pBR322/pUC origin of replication
   5216..5308    +  CDS            lacI (fragment): lac repressor; lacI; The lac repressor binds to the lac operator to inhibit transcription in E. coli. This inhibition can be relieved by adding lactose or isopropyl-β-D-thiogalactopyranoside (IPTG).
   5321..5342    +  protein_bind   CAP binding site: CAP binding activates transcription in the presence of cAMP. E. coli catabolite activator protein
   5357..5387    +  promoter       lac promoter: promoter for the E. coli lac operon
   5395..5411    +  protein_bind   lac operator: The lac repressor binds to the lac operator to inhibit transcription in E. coli. This inhibition can be relieved by adding lactose or isopropyl-β-D-thiogalactopyranoside (IPTG). lac repressor encoded by lacI
   5484..5605    -  polyA_signal   SV40 poly(A) signal: SV40 polyadenylation signal
   5600..5758    -  CDS            ble (fragment): BLE_KLEPN - Experimental evidence at protein level: Swiss-Prot protein existence level 1. Binding protein with a strong affinity to the bleomycin family of antibiotics. Binds to CL990; an antimitotic-antibiotic compound. From Klebsiella pneumoniae.
   5782..6573    -  CDS            neo: KKA2_KLEPN - Also known as kan, nptII. Experimental evidence at protein level: Swiss-Prot protein existence level 1. Resistance to kanamycin, neomycin, paromomycin, ribostamycin, butirosin and gentamicin B. From Klebsiella pneumoniae.
   6640..6969    -  promoter       SV40 promoter: SV40 enhancer and early promoter
   6983..7411    -  rep_origin     f1 ori (sequence partly withheld): f1 bacteriophage origin of replication; arrow indicates direction of (+) strand synthesis
