[The description below was written by a language model from this plasmid's Addgene catalogue record and pLannotate feature annotations shown in this document.]
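Description:
pcDNA3.1 Makona EBOV B13 is a mammalian expression plasmid carrying an Ebola virus glycoprotein (GP) gene derived from the Makona strain of the West African outbreak. The roughly 2 kb GP open reading frame was inserted by TOPO cloning into a pcDNA3.1 backbone and is recorded as carrying two substitutions, A82V and T230A; "B13" appears to designate this particular variant within a set of related constructs. Transcription is driven by the human cytomegalovirus immediate-early enhancer and promoter and terminated by the bovine growth hormone polyadenylation signal. A T7 promoter sits between the CMV promoter and the insert, which allows in vitro transcription and serves as a sequencing primer site.

In E. coli the plasmid is maintained at high copy from a ColE1/pUC-type origin and selected with ampicillin through the β-lactamase gene. An f1 origin is also present for single-stranded DNA production. For mammalian cells, an SV40 early promoter drives the neomycin phosphotransferase gene, followed by an SV40 polyadenylation signal, which permits G418 selection of stable transfectants. The short annotated fragments (HIV-1 LTR, lacI, ble, bom and a small SV40 promoter piece) are probably partial sequence matches or backbone remnants rather than functional elements. The sequenced record is 7,418 nt, somewhat longer than the 7,031 bp listed in the catalogue.

The associated publication concerns human adaptation of Ebola virus during the West African outbreak, so this construct fits a role in expressing a defined GP variant in cultured cells to compare how naturally occurring substitutions affect glycoprotein function. The record itself does not describe specific assays.
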