Addgene plasmid #87823: pcDNA3.1 Makona EBOV B13
Purpose: Ebola Virus glycoprotein (Makona-derived) in CMV IE driven mammalian expression vector
Depositing lab: Jonathan Ball. Publication: Human Adaptation of Ebola Virus during the West African Outbreak. Urbanowicz RA, McClure CP, Sakuntabhai A, Sall AA, Kobinger G, Muller MA, Holmes EC, Rey FA, Simon-Loriere E, Ball JK. Cell. 2016 Nov 3;167(4):1079-1087.e5. doi: 10.1016/j.cell.2016.10.013. PubMed 27814505.
Backbone
  Vector backbone: pcDNA3.1
  Backbone size w/o insert (bp): 5000
  Total vector size (bp): 7031
  Vector type: Mammalian Expression
Growth in bacteria
  Bacterial resistance: Ampicillin, 100 μg/mL
  Growth temperature: 37°C
  Growth strain: DH5alpha
  Copy number: High Copy
Gene/Insert
  Gene/Insert name: EBOV GP 'Makona' strain - B13
  Species: Virus
  Insert size (bp): 2031
  Mutation: A82V T230A
  GenBank ID: AKG65286.1
  Entrez Gene: GP (a.k.a. ZEBOVgp4)
  Cloning method: TOPO Cloning
  Sequencing primers: 5′ T7F; 3′ bGHR
Terms and licenses: Academic/Nonprofit Terms; Industry Terms: Not Available to Industry
How to cite: pcDNA3.1 Makona EBOV B13 was a gift from Jonathan Ball (Addgene plasmid # 87823)
